>Addgene plasmid #58830 | pRS416-PHO5-GFP-2xOsh2 PH domain EE mutation | addgene partial sequence | sequence record 94264 | M13pUC-Rev 5'-AGCGGATAACAATTTCACACAGG-3'
AGCGCGCAATTAACCCTCACTAAAGGGAACAAAAGCTGGAGCTCCACCGCGGTGGCGGCCCCCCCTCGAG
GTCGACGCTCTCCCTTATGCGACTCCTGCATTAGGAAGCAGCCCAGTAGTAGGTTGAGGCCGTTGAGCAC
CGCCGCCGCAAGGAATGGTGCATGCAAGGAGATGGCGCCCAACAGTCCCCCGGCCACGGGGCCTGCCACC
ATACCCACGCCGAAACAAGCGCTCATGAGCCCGAAGTGGCGAGCCCGATCTTCCCCATCGGTGATGTCGG
CGATATAGGCGCCAGCAACCGCACCTGTGGCGCCGGTGATGCCGGCCACGATGCGTCCGGCGTAGAGGAT
CGATCCGGTCACCTTACTTGGCAAGGCATATACCCATTTGGGATAAGGGTAAACATCTTTGAATTGTCGA
AATGAAACGTATATAAGCGCTGATGTTTTGCTAAGTCGAGGTTAGTATGGCTTCATCTCTCATGAGAATA
AGAACAACAACAAATAGAGCAAGCAAATTCGAGAATTCCTGCAGCCCGGGCAATTCGAATATAATGTCTA
AAGGAGAAGAACTTTTCACTGGAGTTGTCCCAATTCTTGTTGAATTAGATGGTGATGTTAATGGGCACAA
ATTTTCTGTCAGTGGAGAGGGTGAAGGTGATGCAACATACGGAAAACTTACCCTTAAATTTATTTGCACT
ACTGGAAAACTACCTGTTCCATGGCCAACACTTGTCACTACTTTTACGTATGGTGTTCAATGCTTTTCAA
GATACCCAGATCATATGAAACGGCATGAC
