>Addgene plasmid #58830 | pRS416-PHO5-GFP-2xOsh2 PH domain EE mutation | addgene partial sequence | sequence record 94269 | pGEX3 5'-CCGGGAGCTGCATGTGTCAGAGG-3'
GGGCCTCGTGATACGCCTATTTTTATAGGTTAATGTCATGATAATAATGGTTTCTTAGACGGATCGCTTG
CCTGTAACTTACACGCGCCTCGTATCTTTTAATGATGGAATAATTTGGGAATTTACTCTGTGTTTATTTA
TTTTTATGTTTTGTATTTGGATTTTAGAAAGTAAATAAAGAAGGTAGAAGAGTTACGGAATGAAGAAAAA
AAAATAAACAAAGGTTTAAAAAATTTCAACAAAAAGCGTACTTTACATATATATTTATTAGACAAGAAAA
GCAGATTAAATAGATATACATTCGATTAACGATAAGTAAAATGTAAAATCACAGGATTTTCGTGTGTGGT
CTTCTACACAGACAAGATGAAACAATTCGGCATTAATACCTGAGAGCAGGAAGAGCAAGATAAAAGGTAG
TATTTGTTGGCGATCCCCCTAGAGTCTTTTACATCTTCGGAAAACAAAAACTATTTTTTCTTTAATTTCT
TTTTTTACTTTCTATTTTTAATTTATATATTTATATTAAAAAATTTAAATTATAATTATTTTTATAGCAC
GTGATGAAAAGGACCCAGGTGGCACTTTTCGGGGAAATGTGCGCGGAACCCCTATTTGTTTATTTTTCTA
AATACATTCAAATATGTATCCGCTCATGAGACAATAACCCTGATAAATGCTTCAATAATATTGAAAAAGG
AAGAGTATGAGTATTCAACATTTCCGTGTCGCCCTTATTCCCTTTTTTGCGGCATTTTGCCTTCCTGTTT
TTGCTCACCCAGAAACGCTGGTGAAAGTAAAAGATGCTGAAGATCAGTTGGGTGCACGAGTGGGTTACAT
CGAACTGGATCTCAACAGCGGTAAGATCCTTGAGAG
