>Addgene plasmid #58830 | pRS416-PHO5-GFP-2xOsh2 PH domain EE mutation | addgene partial sequence | sequence record 94273 | M13pUC-Fwd 5'-CCCAGTCACGACGTTGTAAAACG-3'
GACTCACTATAGGGCGAATTGGGTACCAGAGCTCTTAAAGCTCATCATGTTTGTATAGTTCATCCATGCC
ATGTGTAATCCCAGCAGCTGTTACAAACTCAAGAAGGACCATGTGGTCTCTCTTTTCGTTGGGATCTTTC
GAAAGGGCAGATTGTGTGGACAGGTAATGGTTGTCTGGTAAAAGGACAGGGCCATCGCCAATTGGAGTAT
TTTGTTGATAATGATCAGCGAGTTGCACGCCGCCGTCTTCGATGTTGTGGCGGGTCTTGAAGTTGGCTTT
GATGCCGTTCTTTTGCTTGTCGGCCATGATGTATACGTTGTGGGAGTTGTAGTTGTATTCCAACTTGTGG
CCGAGGATGTTTCCGTCCTCCTTGAAATCGATTCCCTTAAGCTCGATCCTGTTGACGAGGGTGTCTCCCT
CAAACTTGACTTCAGCACGTGTCTTGTAGTTCCCGTCGTCCTTGAAGAAGATGGTCCTCTCCTGCACGTA
TCCCTCAGGCATGGCGCTCTTGAAGAAGTCGTGCCGCTTCATATGATCAGGGTAACGGGAGAAGCACTGC
ACGCCGTAGGTCAGGGTGGTGACCAGGGTTGGCCATGGAACAGGTAGTTTTCCAGTAGTGCAAATAAATT
TAAGGGTAAGTTTTCCGTATGTTGCATCACCTTCACCCTCTCCACTGACAGAAAATTTGTGCCCATTAAC
ATCACCATCTAATTCAACAAGAATTGGGACAACTCCAGTGAAAAGTTCTTCTCCTTTACTCATTTTTTCT
ACCGGTAGAGATCCTTGTGTTTTGGAATGCGATATCAGGGCTGGAGATTTGTTCTTCAAGGCCAATGATG
GTGGTACTGCC
