[The description below was written by a language model from this plasmid's Addgene catalogue record.]
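Description:
pRS416-PHO5-GFP-2xOsh2 PH domain EE mutation is a yeast expression plasmid that produces a GFP-tagged, mutated tandem pleckstrin homology (PH) domain from the Saccharomyces cerevisiae oxysterol-binding protein homologue Osh2p (OSH2, YDL019C). It is a shuttle vector, maintained in E. coli under ampicillin selection and selected in yeast through the URA3 auxotrophic marker. The record is internally inconsistent about the backbone. The plasmid name points to pRS416, which is a low-copy centromeric (CEN/ARS) vector, whereas the backbone field lists pRS406, the integrating member of the same series that lacks a yeast origin. No feature table is available to resolve this, and the copy number is recorded as unknown.

The insert consists of two copies of the Osh2 PH domain, each spanning proline 256 to proline 424, expressed from the PHO5 promoter, the phosphate-regulated yeast acid phosphatase promoter. GFP and a Myc epitope are fused at the N-terminus, allowing live-cell fluorescence imaging and antibody detection. In both PH domain copies, lysine 307 and arginine 309 are changed to glutamate (the "EE" mutation), replacing two basic residues with acidic ones.

The associated study used the Osh2p PH domain as a probe for cellular pools of phosphatidylinositol 4-phosphate. In that context, a charge-reversal mutant of this kind would most plausibly serve as a binding-deficient control alongside the wild-type dimeric GFP reporter, although the record describes the purpose only as expressing the tagged, mutated domain in yeast.
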