Addgene plasmid #58830: pRS416-PHO5-GFP-2xOsh2 PH domain EE mutation
Purpose: Expresses GFP-Tagged and mutated Osh2 PH domain in yeast
Depositing lab: Tim Levine. Depositing organization: University College London. Publication: Multiple pools of phosphatidylinositol 4-phosphate detected using the pleckstrin homology domain of Osh2p. Roy A, Levine TP. J Biol Chem. 2004 Oct 22;279(43):44683-9. Epub 2004 Jul 22. 10.1074/jbc.M401583200 PubMed 15271978.
Backbone
  Vector backbone: pRS406
  Backbone manufacturer: Stratagene
  Vector type: Yeast Expression
  Selectable markers: URA3
Growth in bacteria
  Bacterial resistance: Ampicillin, 100 μg/mL
  Growth temperature: 37°C
  Growth strain: DH5alpha
  Copy number: Unknown
Gene/Insert
  Gene/Insert name: 2 x Osh2 PH domain (alt name: Osh2p)
  Species: S. cerevisiae (budding yeast)
  Mutation: changed Lysine 307 to Glutamate and Arginine 309 to Glutamate on both Osh2 copies
  GenBank ID: NM_001180078.1
  Entrez Gene: OSH2 (a.k.a. YDL019C)
  Promoter: PHO5
  Tag / fusion protein: GFP (N terminal on backbone); Myc (N terminal on backbone)
  Cloning method: Unknown
  Sequencing primers: 5′ N/A; 3′ N/A
Terms and licenses: Academic/Nonprofit Terms; Industry Terms: Not Available to Industry
Depositor comments: This plasmid contains two copies of Osh2 PH domain. Osh2 PH domain= Proline 256 - Proline 424
How to cite: pRS416-PHO5-GFP-2xOsh2 PH domain EE mutation was a gift from Tim Levine (Addgene plasmid # 58830 ; http://n2t.net/addgene:58830 ; RRID:Addgene_58830)
